Addgene plasmid #220167: pGM9
Purpose: Expresses a reporter for an alpha-helical OMM protein
Depositing lab: Jonathan Weissman. Depositing organization: Whitehead Institute for Biomedical Research. Publication: Triaging of alpha-helical proteins to the mitochondrial outer membrane by distinct chaperone machinery based on substrate topology. Muthukumar G, Stevens TA, Inglis AJ, Esantsi TK, Saunders RA, Schulte F, Voorhees RM, Guna A, Weissman JS. Mol Cell. 2024 Mar 21;84(6):1101-1119.e9. doi: 10.1016/j.molcel.2024.01.028. Epub 2024 Feb 29. PubMed 38428433.
Backbone
  Vector backbone: MH0006
  Vector type: Lentiviral
Growth in bacteria
  Bacterial resistance: Ampicillin, 100 μg/mL
  Growth temperature: 37°C
  Growth strain: NEB Stable
  Copy number: High Copy
Gene/Insert
  Gene/Insert name: FUNDC1
  Species: H. sapiens (human)
  Insert size (bp): 540
  Entrez Gene: FUNDC1 (a.k.a. RP4-551E13.3)
  Tag / fusion protein: GFP11 (C terminal on insert)
  Cloning method: Gibson Cloning
Terms and licenses: Academic/Nonprofit Terms; Industry Terms: Not Available to Industry
How to cite: pGM9 was a gift from Jonathan Weissman (Addgene plasmid # 220167 ; http://n2t.net/addgene:220167 ; RRID:Addgene_220167)
