[The description below was written by a language model from this plasmid's Addgene catalogue record and pLannotate feature annotations shown in this document.]
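Description:
pGM9 is a self-inactivating HIV-1-based lentiviral transfer plasmid built on the MH0006 backbone, designed to express a fluorescent reporter for an alpha-helical mitochondrial outer membrane (OMM) protein in mammalian cells. It is propagated in E. coli using a high-copy ColE1/pUC-type origin and selected with ampicillin through the bla gene. The backbone also carries remnants of older vector elements (fragments of TcR, rop, bom, and lacI) and an SV40 promoter followed by gpt fragments and SV40 small t intron and poly(A) sequences. The annotation marks the gpt sequence only as fragments, so it should not be assumed to work as a mammalian selection marker.

The viral region comprises a truncated 5' LTR, the Ψ packaging signal with a partial gag sequence, the RRE for Rev-dependent nuclear export, the cPPT/CTS, a WPRE to enhance transcript expression, and a ΔU3 3' LTR that inactivates LTR promoter activity after integration. Inside it, the human EF-1α core promoter with its intron A drives an sfCherry coding sequence followed, after a short unannotated gap, by human FUNDC1 carrying a C-terminal GFP11 tag. The feature table does not identify what lies between sfCherry and FUNDC1, so the record does not state whether the two are made as a fusion or as separate proteins.

GFP11 is the eleventh β-strand of superfolder GFP and becomes fluorescent only when it meets GFP(1-10). This suggests a split-GFP readout of FUNDC1 localisation or insertion, with sfCherry plausibly serving as an expression reference, although the record does not state this or name a GFP(1-10) partner. The associated study concerns how chaperone machinery triages alpha-helical proteins to the OMM.
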