Features (pLannotate 1.2.2; 36 found; start..end, strand, type, name):
     21..89      +  CDS            nef (fragment): NEF_HV1Z2 - Experimental evidence at protein level: Swiss-Prot protein existence level 1. Extracellular Nef protein targets CD4(+) T-lymphocytes for apoptosis by interacting with CXCR4 surface receptors. From Human immunodeficiency virus type 1 group M subtype D (isolate Z2/CDC-Z34) (HIV-1).
     91..324     +  LTR            3' LTR (ΔU3): self-inactivating 3' long terminal repeat (LTR) from HIV-1
    349..367     -  promoter       SP6 promoter: promoter for bacteriophage SP6 RNA polymerase
    595..874     +  CDS            TcR (fragment): tetracycline efflux protein; tet; confers resistance to tetracycline
    875..923     -  misc_feature   bom (fragment): basis of mobility region from pBR322
   1025..1060    -  CDS            rop (fragment): Rop protein, which maintains plasmids at low copy number; rop
   1155..1259    +  promoter       AmpR promoter: bla
   1260..2120    +  CDS            AmpR: β-lactamase; bla; confers resistance to ampicillin, carbenicillin, and related antibiotics
   2291..2879    +  rep_origin     ori: high-copy-number ColE1/pMB1/pBR322/pUC origin of replication
   3062..3118    +  CDS            lacI (fragment): lac repressor; lacI; The lac repressor binds to the lac operator to inhibit transcription in E. coli. This inhibition can be relieved by adding lactose or isopropyl-β-D-thiogalactopyranoside (IPTG).
   3125..3454    +  promoter       SV40 promoter: SV40 enhancer and early promoter
   3654..3773    +  CDS            gpt (fragment): XGPT_ECOLI - Also known as gpp, gxu. Experimental evidence at protein level: Swiss-Prot protein existence level 1. Purine salvage pathway enzyme that catalyzes the transfer of the ribosyl-5-phosphate group from 5-phospho-alpha-D-ribose 1- diphosphate (PRPP) to the N9 position of the 6-oxopurines guanine and xanthine to form the corresponding ribonucleotides GMP (guanosine 5'- monophosphate) and XMP (xanthosine 5'-monophosphate), with the release of PPi. To a lesser extent, also acts on hypoxanthine (PubMed:9100006, PubMed:3886014). Does not ribophosphorylate adenine (PubMed:3886014). From Esch
   3773..4108    +  CDS            gpt (fragment): XGPT_ECOLI - Also known as gpp, gxu. Experimental evidence at protein level: Swiss-Prot protein existence level 1. Purine salvage pathway enzyme that catalyzes the transfer of the ribosyl-5-phosphate group from 5-phospho-alpha-D-ribose 1- diphosphate (PRPP) to the N9 position of the 6-oxopurines guanine and xanthine to form the corresponding ribonucleotides GMP (guanosine 5'- monophosphate) and XMP (xanthosine 5'-monophosphate), with the release of PPi. To a lesser extent, also acts on hypoxanthine (PubMed:9100006, PubMed:3886014). Does not ribophosphorylate adenine (PubMed:3886014). From Esch
   4203..4508    +  CDS            frsA (fragment): FRSA_ECOLI - Also known as yafA. Experimental evidence at protein level: Swiss-Prot protein existence level 1. Catalyzes the hydrolysis of esters (PubMed:15808744). Displays esterase activity toward pNP-butyrate (PubMed:15808744). May stimulate mixed-acid fermentation by acting as a fermentation/respiration switch that down-regulates respiration and up- regulates fermentation rates (PubMed:15169777). From Escherichia coli (strain K12).
   4512..4586    +  CDS            small t antigen (fragment): SV40 (simian virus 40) small t antigen
   4588..4653    +  intron         small t intron: SV40 (simian virus 40) small t antigen intron
   4783..4803    +  CDS            SV40 NLS: nuclear localization signal of SV40 (simian virus 40) large T antigen
   5122..5205    +  CDS            large T antigen (fragment): large T antigen from SV40 (simian virus 40)
   5228..5362    +  polyA_signal   SV40 poly(A) signal: SV40 polyadenylation signal
   5529..5858    +  CDS            nef (fragment): NEF_HV1BR - Experimental evidence at protein level: Swiss-Prot protein existence level 1. Extracellular Nef protein targets CD4(+) T-lymphocytes for apoptosis by interacting with CXCR4 surface receptors (PubMed:14990729). From Human immunodeficiency virus type 1 group M subtype B (isolate BRU/LAI) (HIV-1).
   5906..6163    +  LTR            5' LTR (truncated): truncated 5' long terminal repeat (LTR) from HIV-1
   6210..6335    +  misc_feature   HIV-1 Ψ: packaging signal of human immunodeficiency virus type 1
   6319..6657    +  CDS            HIV-1 gag (fragment): gag protein from human immunodeficiency virus 1; gag
   6832..7065    +  misc_feature   RRE: The Rev response element (RRE) of HIV-1 allows for Rev-dependent mRNA export from the nucleus to the cytoplasm.
   7442..7542    +  CDS            Rev (fragment): human immunodeficiency virus 1 (HIV-1) Rev protein; rev; enhances nuclear export of unspliced and incompletely spliced viral mRNAs
   7579..7696    +  misc_feature   cPPT/CTS: central polypurine tract and central termination sequence of HIV-1
   7733..7756    -  misc_feature   MCS (fragment): pBluescript multiple cloning site
   8447..8658    +  promoter       EF-1α core promoter: core promoter for human elongation factor EF-1α
   8659..9597    +  intron         EF-1α intron A: intron upstream of the start codon of human EF-1α
   9656..10321   +  CDS            sfCherry: sfCherry is a basic (constitutively fluorescent) fluorescent protein published in 2013, derived from Discosoma sp.. It is reported to be a monomer.
  10391..10852   +  CDS            FUNDC1: FUND1_HUMAN - Experimental evidence at protein level: Swiss-Prot protein existence level 1. Acts as an activator of hypoxia-induced mitophagy, an important mechanism for mitochondrial quality control. From Homo sapiens (Human).
  10883..10930   +  CDS            GFP11: 11th β-strand of superfolder GFP associates with GFP(1-10), consisting of the first 10 β-strands, to reconstitute fluorescent GFP (Cabantous et al., 2005; Kamiyama et al., 2016)
  10973..10995   +  misc_feature   MCS (fragment): pUC18/19 multiple cloning site
  10996..11014   +  misc_feature   MCS (fragment): pBluescript multiple cloning site
  11014..11602   +  misc_feature   WPRE: woodchuck hepatitis virus posttranscriptional regulatory element
  11603..4       +  misc_feature   MCS (fragment) (across the origin): pBluescript multiple cloning site
>Addgene plasmid #220167 | pGM9 | addgene full sequence | sequence record 435713 | Addgene NGS Result
AGGGAATTAATTCGAGCTCGGTACCTTTAAGACCAATGACTTACAAGGCAGCTGTAGATCTTAGCCACTT
TTTAAAAGAAAAGGGGGGACTGGAAGGGCTAATTCACTCCCAACGAAGACAAGATCTGCTTTTTGCTTGT
ACTGGGTCTCTCTGGTTAGACCAGATCTGAGCCTGGGAGCTCTCTGGCTAACTAGGGAACCCACTGCTTA
AGCCTCAATAAAGCTTGCCTTGAGTGCTTCAAGTAGTGTGTGCCCGTCTGTTGTGTGACTCTGGTAACTA
GAGATCCCTCAGACCCTTTTAGTCAGTGTGGAAAATCTCTAGCAGCATCTAGAATTAATTCCGTGTATTC
TATAGTGTCACCTAAATCGTATGTGTATGATACATAAGGTTATGTATTAATTGTAGCCGCGTTCTAACGA
CAATATGTACAAGCCTAATTGTGTAGCATCTGGCTTACTGAAGCAGACCCTATCATCTCTCTCGTAAACT
GCCGTCAGAGTCGGTTTGGTTGGACGAACCTTCTGAGTTTCTGGTAACGCCGTCCCGCACCCGGAAATGG
TCAGCGAACCAATCAGCAGGGTCATCGCTAGCCAGATCCTCTACGCCGGACGCATCGTGGCCGGCATCAC
CGGCGCCACAGGTGCGGTTGCTGGCGCCTATATCGCCGACATCACCGATGGGGAAGATCGGGCTCGCCAC
TTCGGGCTCATGAGCGCTTGTTTCGGCGTGGGTATGGTGGCAGGCCCCGTGGCCGGGGGACTGTTGGGCG
CCATCTCCTTGCATGCACCATTCCTTGCGGCGGCGGTGCTCAACGGCCTCAACCTACTACTGGGCTGCTT
CCTAATGCAGGAGTCGCATAAGGGAGAGCGTCGAATGGTGCACTCTCAGTACAATCTGCTCTGATGCCGC
ATAGTTAAGCCAGCCCCGACACCCGCCAACACCCGCTGACGCGCCCTGACGGGCTTGTCTGCTCCCGGCA
TCCGCTTACAGACAAGCTGTGACCGTCTCCGGGAGCTGCATGTGTCAGAGGTTTTCACCGTCATCACCGA
AACGCGCGAGACGAAAGGGCCTCGTGATACGCCTATTTTTATAGGTTAATGTCATGATAATAATGGTTTC
TTAGACGTCAGGTGGCACTTTTCGGGGAAATGTGCGCGGAACCCCTATTTGTTTATTTTTCTAAATACAT
TCAAATATGTATCCGCTCATGAGACAATAACCCTGATAAATGCTTCAATAATATTGAAAAAGGAAGAGTA
TGAGTATTCAACATTTCCGTGTCGCCCTTATTCCCTTTTTTGCGGCATTTTGCCTTCCTGTTTTTGCTCA
CCCAGAAACGCTGGTGAAAGTAAAAGATGCTGAAGATCAGTTGGGTGCACGAGTGGGTTACATCGAACTG
GATCTCAACAGCGGTAAGATCCTTGAGAGTTTTCGCCCCGAAGAACGTTTTCCAATGATGAGCACTTTTA
AAGTTCTGCTATGTGGCGCGGTATTATCCCGTATTGACGCCGGGCAAGAGCAACTCGGTCGCCGCATACA
CTATTCTCAGAATGACTTGGTTGAGTACTCACCAGTCACAGAAAAGCATCTTACGGATGGCATGACAGTA
AGAGAATTATGCAGTGCTGCCATAACCATGAGTGATAACACTGCGGCCAACTTACTTCTGACAACGATCG
GAGGACCGAAGGAGCTAACCGCTTTTTTGCACAACATGGGGGATCATGTAACTCGCCTTGATCGTTGGGA
ACCGGAGCTGAATGAAGCCATACCAAACGACGAGCGTGACACCACGATGCCTGTAGCAATGGCAACAACG
TTGCGCAAACTATTAACTGGCGAACTACTTACTCTAGCTTCCCGGCAACAATTAATAGACTGGATGGAGG
CGGATAAAGTTGCAGGACCACTTCTGCGCTCGGCCCTTCCGGCTGGCTGGTTTATTGCTGATAAATCTGG
AGCCGGTGAGCGTGGGTCTCGCGGTATCATTGCAGCACTGGGGCCAGATGGTAAGCCCTCCCGTATCGTA
GTTATCTACACGACGGGGAGTCAGGCAACTATGGATGAACGAAATAGACAGATCGCTGAGATAGGTGCCT
CACTGATTAAGCATTGGTAACTGTCAGACCAAGTTTACTCATATATACTTTAGATTGATTTAAAACTTCA
TTTTTAATTTAAAAGGATCTAGGTGAAGATCCTTTTTGATAATCTCATGACCAAAATCCCTTAACGTGAG
TTTTCGTTCCACTGAGCGTCAGACCCCGTAGAAAAGATCAAAGGATCTTCTTGAGATCCTTTTTTTCTGC
GCGTAATCTGCTGCTTGCAAACAAAAAAACCACCGCTACCAGCGGTGGTTTGTTTGCCGGATCAAGAGCT
ACCAACTCTTTTTCCGAAGGTAACTGGCTTCAGCAGAGCGCAGATACCAAATACTGTTCTTCTAGTGTAG
CCGTAGTTAGGCCACCACTTCAAGAACTCTGTAGCACCGCCTACATACCTCGCTCTGCTAATCCTGTTAC
CAGTGGCTGCTGCCAGTGGCGATAAGTCGTGTCTTACCGGGTTGGACTCAAGACGATAGTTACCGGATAA
GGCGCAGCGGTCGGGCTGAACGGGGGGTTCGTGCACACAGCCCAGCTTGGAGCGAACGACCTACACCGAA
CTGAGATACCTACAGCGTGAGCTATGAGAAAGCGCCACGCTTCCCGAAGGGAGAAAGGCGGACAGGTATC
CGGTAAGCGGCAGGGTCGGAACAGGAGAGCGCACGAGGGAGCTTCCAGGGGGAAACGCCTGGTATCTTTA
TAGTCCTGTCGGGTTTCGCCACCTCTGACTTGAGCGTCGATTTTTGTGATGCTCGTCAGGGGGGCGGAGC
CTATGGAAAAACGCCAGCAACGCGGCCTTTTTACGGTTCCTGGCCTTTTGCTGGCCTTTTGCTCACATGT
TCTTTCCTGCGTTATCCCCTGATTCTGTGGATAACCGTATTACCGCCTTTGAGTGAGCTGATACCGCTCG
CCGCAGCCGAACGACCGAGCGCAGCGAGTCAGTGAGCGAGGAAGCGGAAGAGCGCCCAATACGCAAACCG
CCTCTCCCCGCGCGTTGGCCGATTCATTAATGCAGCTGTGGAATGTGTGTCAGTTAGGGTGTGGAAAGTC
CCCAGGCTCCCCAGCAGGCAGAAGTATGCAAAGCATGCATCTCAATTAGTCAGCAACCAGGTGTGGAAAG
TCCCCAGGCTCCCCAGCAGGCAGAAGTATGCAAAGCATGCATCTCAATTAGTCAGCAACCATAGTCCCGC
CCCTAACTCCGCCCATCCCGCCCCTAACTCCGCCCAGTTCCGCCCATTCTCCGCCCCATGGCTGACTAAT
TTTTTTTATTTATGCAGAGGCCGAGGCCGCCTCGGCCTCTGAGCTATTCCAGAAGTAGTGAGGAGGCTTT
TTTGGAGGCCTAGGCTTTTGCAAAAAGCTTGGACACAAGACAGGCTTGCGAGATATGTTTGAGAATACCA
CTTTATCCCGCGTCAGGGAGAGGCAGTGCGTAAAAAGACGCGGACTCATGTGAAATACTGGTTTTTAGTG
CGCCAGATCTCTATAATCTCGCGCAACCTATTTTCCCCTCGAACACTTTTTAAGCCGTAGATAAACAGGC
TGGGACACTTCACATGAGCGAAAAATACATCGTCACCTGGGACATGTTGCAGATCCATGCACGTAAACTC
GCAAGCCGACTGATGCCTTCTGAACAATGGAAAGGCATTATTGCCGTAAGCCGTGGCGGTCTGTACCGGG
TGCGTTACTGGCGCGTGAACTGGGTATTCGTCATGTCGATACCGTTTGTATTTCCAGCTACGATCACGAC
AACCAGCGCGAGCTTAAAGTGCTGAAACGCGCAGAAGGCGATGGCGAAGGCTTCATCGTTATTGATGACC
TGGTGGATACCGGTGGTACTGCGGTTGCGATTCGTGAAATGTATCCAAAAGCGCACTTTGTCACCATCTT
CGCAAAACCGGCTGGTCGTCCGCTGGTTGATGACTATGTTGTTGATATCCCGCAAGATACCTGGATTGAA
CAGCCGTGGGATATGGGCGTCGTATTCGTCCCGCCAATCTCCGGTCGCTAATCTTTTCAACGCCTGGCAC
TGCCGGGCGTTGTTCTTTTTAACTTCAGGCGGGTTACAATAGTTTCCAGTAAGTATTCTGGAGGCTGCAT
CCATGACACAGGCAAACCTGAGCGAAACCCTGTTCAAACCCCGCTTTAAACATCCTGAAACCTCGACGCT
AGTCCGCCGCTTTAATCACGGCGCACAACCGCCTGTGCAGTCGGCCCTTGATGGTAAAACCATCCCTCAC
TGGTATCGCATGATTAACCGTCTGATGTGGATCTGGCGCGGCATTGACCCACGCGAAATCCTCGACGTCC
AGGCACGTATTGTGATGAGCGATGCCGAACGTACCGACGATGATTTATACGATACGGTGATTGGCTACCG
TGGCGGCAACTGGATTTATGAGTGGGCCCCGGATCTTTGTGAAGGAACCTTACTTCTGTGGTGTGACATA
ATTGGACAAACTACCTACAGAGATTTAAAGCTCTAAGGTAAATATAAAATTTTTAAGTGTATAATGTGTT
AAACTACTGATTCTAATTGTTTGTGTATTTTAGATTCCAACCTATGGAACTGATGAATGGGAGCAGTGGT
GGAATGCCTTTAATGAGGAAAACCTGTTTTGCTCAGAAGAAATGCCATCTAGTGATGATGAGGCTACTGC
TGACTCTCAACATTCTACTCCTCCAAAAAAGAAGAGAAAGGTAGAAGACCCCAAGGACTTTCCTTCAGAA
TTGCTAAGTTTTTTGAGTCATGCTGTGTTTAGTAATAGAACTCTTGCTTGCTTTGCTATTTACACCACAA
AGGAAAAAGCTGCACTGCTATACAAGAAAATTATGGAAAAATATTCTGTAACCTTTATAAGTAGGCATAA
CAGTTATAATCATAACATACTGTTTTTTCTTACTCCACACAGGCATAGAGTGTCTGCTATTAATAACTAT
GCTCAAAAATTGTGTACCTTTAGCTTTTTAATTTGTAAAGGGGTTAATAAGGAATATTTGATGTATAGTG
CCTTGACTAGAGATCATAATCAGCCATACCACATTTGTAGAGGTTTTACTTGCTTTAAAAAACCTCCCAC
ACCTCCCCCTGAACCTGAAACATAAAATGAATGCAATTGTTGTTGTTAACTTGTTTATTGCAGCTTATAA
TGGTTACAAATAAAGCAATAGCATCACAAATTTCACAAATAAAGCATTTTTTTCACTGCATTCTAGTTGT
GGTTTGTCCAAACTCATCAATGTATCTTATCATGTCTGGATCAACTGGATAACTCAAGCTAACCAAAATC
ATCCCAAACTTCCCACCCCATACCCTATTACCACTGCCAATTACCTGTGGTTTCATTTACTCTAAACCTG
TGATTCCTCTGAATTATTTTCATTTTAAAGAAATTGTATTTGTTAAATATGTACTACAAACTTAGTAGTT
GGAAGGGCTAATTCACTCCCAAAGAAGACAAGATATCCTTGATCTGTGGATCTACCACACACAAGGCTAC
TTCCCTGATTAGCAGAACTACACACCAGGGCCAGGGGTCAGATATCCACTGACCTTTGGATGGTGCTACA
AGCTAGTACCAGTTGAGCCAGATAAGGTAGAAGAGGCCAATAAAGGAGAGAACACCAGCTTGTTACACCC
TGTGAGCCTGCATGGGATGGATGACCCGGAGAGAGAAGTGTTAGAGTGGAGGTTTGACAGCCGCCTAGCA
TTTCATCACGTGGCCCGAGAGCTGCATCCGGAGTACTTCAAGAACTGCTGATATCGAGCTTGCTACAAGG
GACTTTCCGCTGGGGACTTTCCAGGGAGGCGTGGCCTGGGCGGGACTGGGGAGTGGCGAGCCCTCAGATC
CTGCATATAAGCAGCTGCTTTTTGCCTGTACTGGGTCTCTCTGGTTAGACCAGATCTGAGCCTGGGAGCT
CTCTGGCTAACTAGGGAACCCACTGCTTAAGCCTCAATAAAGCTTGCCTTGAGTGCTTCAAGTAGTGTGT
GCCCGTCTGTTGTGTGACTCTGGTAACTAGAGATCCCTCAGACCCTTTTAGTCAGTGTGGAAAATCTCTA
GCAGTGGCGCCCGAACAGGGACTTGAAAGCGAAAGGGAAACCAGAGGAGCTCTCTCGACGCAGGACTCGG
CTTGCTGAAGCGCGCACGGCAAGAGGCGAGGGGCGGCGACTGGTGAGTACGCCAAAAATTTTGACTAGCG
GAGGCTAGAAGGAGAGAGATGGGTGCGAGAGCGTCAGTATTAAGCGGGGGAGAATTAGATCGCGATGGGA
AAAAATTCGGTTAAGGCCAGGGGGAAAGAAAAAATATAAATTAAAACATATAGTATGGGCAAGCAGGGAG
CTAGAACGATTCGCAGTTAATCCTGGCCTGTTAGAAACATCAGAAGGCTGTAGACAAATACTGGGACAGC
TACAACCATCCCTTCAGACAGGATCAGAAGAACTTAGATCATTATATAATACAGTAGCAACCCTCTATTG
TGTGCATCAAAGGATAGAGATAAAAGACACCAAGGAAGCTTTAGACAAGATAGAGGAAGAGCAAAACAAA
AGTAAGACCACCGCACAGCAAGCGGCCGGCCGCTGATCTTCAGACCTGGAGGAGGAGATATGAGGGACAA
TTGGAGAAGTGAATTATATAAATATAAAGTAGTAAAAATTGAACCATTAGGAGTAGCACCCACCAAGGCA
AAGAGAAGAGTGGTGCAGAGAGAAAAAAGAGCAGTGGGAATAGGAGCTTTGTTCCTTGGGTTCTTGGGAG
CAGCAGGAAGCACTATGGGCGCAGCGTCAATGACGCTGACGGTACAGGCCAGACAATTATTGTCTGGTAT
AGTGCAGCAGCAGAACAATTTGCTGAGGGCTATTGAGGCGCAACAGCATCTGTTGCAACTCACAGTCTGG
GGCATCAAGCAGCTCCAGGCAAGAATCCTGGCTGTGGAAAGATACCTAAAGGATCAACAGCTCCTGGGGA
TTTGGGGTTGCTCTGGAAAACTCATTTGCACCACTGCTGTGCCTTGGAATGCTAGTTGGAGTAATAAATC
TCTGGAACAGATTTGGAATCACACGACCTGGATGGAGTGGGACAGAGAAATTAACAATTACACAAGCTTA
ATACACTCCTTAATTGAAGAATCGCAAAACCAGCAAGAAAAGAATGAACAAGAATTATTGGAATTAGATA
AATGGGCAAGTTTGTGGAATTGGTTTAACATAACAAATTGGCTGTGGTATATAAAATTATTCATAATGAT
AGTAGGAGGCTTGGTAGGTTTAAGAATAGTTTTTGCTGTACTTTCTATAGTGAATAGAGTTAGGCAGGGA
TATTCACCATTATCGTTTCAGACCCACCTCCCAACCCCGAGGGGACCCGACAGGCCCGAAGGAATAGAAG
AAGAAGGTGGAGAGAGAGACAGAGACAGATCCATTCGATTAGTGAACGGATCTCGACGGTATCGCCAAAT
GGCAGTATTCATCCACAATTTTAAAAGAAAAGGGGGGATTGGGGGGTACAGTGCAGGGGAAAGAATAGTA
GACATAATAGCAACAGACATACAAACTAAAGAATTACAAAAACAAATTACAAAAATTCAAAATTTTCGGG
TTTATTACAGGGACAGCAGAGATCCAGTTTGGATCGATAAGCTTGATATCGAATTCGGGAGGTGGTCCCT
GCAGTTACGCCAATGATAACCCCCGCCAGAAAAATCTTAGTAGCCTTCCCTTTTTGTTTTCCGTGCCCCA
ACTCGGCGGATTGACTCGGCCCCTTCCGGAAACACCCGAATCAACTTCTAGTCAAATTATTGTTCACGCC
GCAATGACCCACCCCTGGCCCGCGTCTGTGGAACTGACCCCTGGTGTACAGGAGAGTTCGCTGCTGAAAG
TGGTCCCAAAGGGGTACTAGTTTTTAAGCTCCCAACTCCCCCTCCCCCAGCGTCTGGAGGATTCCACACC
CTCGCACCGCAGGGGCGAGGAAGTGGGCGGAGTCCGGTTTTGGCGCCAGCCGCTGAGGCTGCCAAGCAGA
AAAGCCACCGCTGAGGAGACTCCGGTCACTGTCCTCGCCCCGCCTCCCCCTTCCCTCCCCTTGGGGACCA
CCGGGCGCCACGCCGCGAACGGTAAGTGCCGCGGTCGTCGGCGCCTCCGCCCTCCCCCTAGGGCCCCAAT
TCCCAGCGGGCGCGGCGCGCGGCCCCTCCCCCCGCCGGGCGCGCGCCCGCTGCCCCGCCCTTCGTGGCCG
CCCGGCGTGGGCGGTGCCACCCCTCCCCCCGGCGGCCCCGCGCGCAGCTCCCGGCTCCCTCCCCCTTCGG
ATGTGGCTTGAGCTGTAGGCGCGGAGGGGCTCCGGTGCCCGTCAGTGGGCAGAGCGCACATCGCCCACAG
TCCCCGAGAAGTTGGGGGGAGGGGTCGGCAATTGAACCGGTGCCTAGAGAAGGTGGCGCGGGGTAAACTG
GGAAAGTGATGTCGTGTACTGGCTCCGCCTTTTTCCCGAGGGTGGGGGAGAACCGTATATAAGTGCAGTA
GTCGCCGTGAACGTTCTTTTTCGCAACGGGTTTGCCGCCAGAACACAGGTAAGTGCCGTGTGTGGTTCCC
GCGGGCCTGGCCTCTTTACGGGTTATGGCCCTTGCGTGCCTTGAATTACTTCCACCTGGCTGCAGTACGT
GATTCTTGATCCCGAGCTTCGGGTTGGAAGTGGGTGGGAGAGTTCGAGGCCTTGCGCTTAAGGAGCCCCT
TCGCCTCGTGCTTGAGTTGAGGCCTGGCCTGGGCGCTGGGGCCGCCGCGTGCGAATCTGGTGGCACCTTC
GCGCCTGTCTCGCTGCTTTCGATAAGTCTCTAGCCATTTAAAATTTTTGATGACCTGCTGCGACGCTTTT
TTTCTGGCAAGATAGTCTTGTAAATGCGGGCCAAGATCTGCACACTGGTATTTCGGTTTTTGGGGCCGCG
GGCGGCGACGGGGCCCGTGCGTCCCAGCGCACATGTTCGGCGAGGCGGGGCCTGCGAGCGCGGCCACCGA
GAATCGGACGGGGGTAGTCTCAAGCTGGCCGGCCTGCTCTGGTGCCTGGCCTCGCGCCGCCGTGTATCGC
CCCGCCCTGGGCGGCAAGGCTGGCCCGGTCGGCACCAGTTGCGTGAGCGGAAAGATGGCCGCTTCCCGGC
CCTGCTGCAGGGAGCTCAAAATGGAGGACGCGGCGCTCGGGAGAGCGGGCGGGTGAGTCACCCACACAAA
GGAAAAGGGCCTTTCCGTCCTCAGCCGTCGCTTCATGTGACTCCACGGAGTACCGGGCGCCGTCCAGGCA
CCTCGATTAGTTCTCGAGCTTTTGGAGTACGTCGTCTTTAGGTTGGGGGGAGGGGTTTTATGCGATGGAG
TTTCCCCACACTGAGTGGGTGGAGACTGAAGTTAGGCCAGCTTGGCACTTGATGTAATTCTCCTTGGAAT
TTGCCCTTTTTGAGTTTGGATCTTGGTTCATTCTCAAGCCTCAGACAGTGGTTCAAAGTTTTTTTCTTCC
ATTTCAGGTGTCGTGGAATTCTCACGCGTGACTCTAGCGTTTAAACTTAAGCTTACGGTACCATGAACAT
GGCGATTATCAAGGAATTCATGAGGTTCAAAGTTCACATGGAGGGATCTGTAAACGGCCACGAGTTCGAA
ATCGAGGGAGAGGGGGAGGGTCGACCATATGAAGGAACACAGACCGCTAAATTGAAGGTTACTAAAGGTG
GACCACTTCCTTTCGCATGGGACATTCTTAGCCCCCAGTTTATGTATGGTTCCAAGGCGTATGTCAAACA
TCCCGCAGACATTCCTGATTACCTTAAACTGAGTTTTCCAGAGGGGTTCAAATGGGAGCGCGTCATGAAC
TTTGAAGATGGGGGCGTTGTTACAGTGACTCAGGACTCTTCTTTGCAAGATGGAGAGTTTATATATAAGG
TGAAACTTCGCGGAACCAACTTCCCAAGCGATGGCCCAGTCATGCAGAAGAAAACTATGGGTTGGGAAGC
CAGTAGCGAGCGGATGTACCCAGAGGACGGCGCACTTAAGGGTGAGATTAAGCAGCGGCTGAAACTCAAA
GACGGAGGCCATTATGACGCGGAAGTTAAAACGACGTACAAAGCTAAAAAGCCTGTCCAATTGCCAGGCG
CGTACAATGTCAATATTAAATTGGACATTACCAGTCACAACGAAGATTACACAATAGTGGAGCAATACGA
ACGCGCAGAGGGACGCCATTCAACAGGGGGAAGCGGAGCTACTAACTTCAGCCTGCTGAAGCAGGCTGGA
GACGTGGAGGAGAACCCTGGACCTGGATCCGCGACCCGGAACCCCCCTCCCCAAGACTATGAAAGTGATG
ACGACTCTTATGAAGTGTTGGATTTAACTGAGTATGCAAGAAGACACCAGTGGTGGAATCGAGTGTTTGG
CCACAGTTCGGGACCTATGGTAGAAAAATACTCAGTAGCTACCCAGATTGTAATGGGTGGCGTTACTGGC
TGGTGTGCAGGATTTCTGTTCCAGAAAGTTGGAAAACTTGCAGCAACTGCAGTAGGTGGTGGCTTTCTTC
TTCTTCAGATTGCTAGTCATAGTGGCTATGTGCAGATTGACTGGAAGAGAGTTGAAAAAGATGTAAATAA
AGCAAAAAGACAGATTAAGAAACGAGCGAACAAAGCAGCACCTGAAATCAACAATTTAATTGAAGAAGCA
ACAGAATTTATCAAGCAGAACATTGTGATATCCAGTGGATTTGTGGGAGGCTTTTTGCTCGGACTTGCAT
CTGGCGGATCCGGTTCCGGAGGTTCGAGCTCACGTGACCACATGGTCCTTCATGAGTATGTAAATGCTGC
TGGGATTACATAACTCGAGTCTAGAGGGCCCGTTTAAACCCGCTGATCAGCCTCGACCTGCAGGCATGCA
AGCTTGATATCAAGCTTATCGATAATCAACCTCTGGATTACAAAATTTGTGAAAGATTGACTGGTATTCT
TAACTATGTTGCTCCTTTTACGCTATGTGGATACGCTGCTTTAATGCCTTTGTATCATGCTATTGCTTCC
CGTATGGCTTTCATTTTCTCCTCCTTGTATAAATCCTGGTTGCTGTCTCTTTATGAGGAGTTGTGGCCCG
TTGTCAGGCAACGTGGCGTGGTGTGCACTGTGTTTGCTGACGCAACCCCCACTGGTTGGGGCATTGCCAC
CACCTGTCAGCTCCTTTCCGGGACTTTCGCTTTCCCCCTCCCTATTGCCACGGCGGAACTCATCGCCGCC
TGCCTTGCCCGCTGCTGGACAGGGGCTCGGCTGTTGGGCACTGACAATTCCGTGGTGTTGTCGGGGAAAT
CATCGTCCTTTCCTTGGCTGCTCGCCTGTGTTGCCACCTGGATTCTGCGCGGGACGTCCTTCTGCTACGT
CCCTTCGGCCCTCAATCCAGCGGACCTTCCTTCCCGCGGCCTGCTGCCGGCTCTGCGGCCTCTTCCGCGT
CTTCGCCTTCGCCCTCAGACGAGTCGGATCTCCCTTTGGGCCGCCTCCCCGCATCGATACCGTCGACCTC
G
